>Addgene plasmid #177319 | pCC25 | addgene full sequence | sequence record 353282 | Addgene NGS Result
AGTTGGCTGCTGCCACCGCTGAGCAATAACTAGCATAACCCCTTGGGGCCTCTAAACGGGTCTTGAGGGG
TTTTTTGCTGAAAGGAGGAACTATATCCGGATTGGCGAATGGG
[124 nt withheld, positions 114-237]
C
[91 nt withheld, positions 239-329]
A
[49 nt withheld, positions 331-379]
CCTTTGACGTTGGAGTCCACGTTCTTT
[37 nt withheld, positions 407-443]
ACCCTATCTCGGTCTATTCTTTTGATTTATAAGGGATTTTGCCGATTTCGGCCTATTGGTTAAAAAATGA
GCTGATTTAACAAAAATTTAACGCGAATTTTAACAAAATATTAACGCTTACAATTTAGGTGGCACTTTTC
GGGGAAATGTGCGCGGAACCCCTATTTGTTTATTTTTCTAAATACATTCAAATATGTATCCGCTCATGAA
TTAATTCTTAGAAAAACTCATCGAGCATCAAATGAAACTGCAATTTATTCATATCAGGATTATCAATACC
ATATTTTTGAAAAAGCCGTTTCTGTAATGAAGGAGAAAACTCACCGAGGCAGTTCCATAGGATGGCAAGA
TCCTGGTATCGGTCTGCGATTCCGACTCGTCCAACATCAATACAACCTATTAATTTCCCCTCGTCAAAAA
TAAGGTTATCAAGTGAGAAATCACCATGAGTGACGACTGAATCCGGTGAGAATGGCAAAAGTTTATGCAT
TTCTTTCCAGACTTGTTCAACAGGCCAGCCATTACGCTCGTCATCAAAATCACTCGCATCAACCAAACCG
TTATTCATTCGTGATTGCGCCTGAGCGAGACGAAATACGCGATCGCTGTTAAAAGGACAATTACAAACAG
GAATCGAATGCAACCGGCGCAGGAACACTGCCAGCGCATCAACAATATTTTCACCTGAATCAGGATATTC
TTCTAATACCTGGAATGCTGTTTTCCCGGGGATCGCAGTGGTGAGTAACCATGCATCATCAGGAGTACGG
ATAAAATGCTTGATGGTCGGAAGAGGCATAAATTCCGTCAGCCAGTTTAGTCTGACCATCTCATCTGTAA
CATCATTGGCAACGCTACCTTTGCCATGTTTCAGAAACAACTCTGGCGCATCGGGCTTCCCATACAATCG
ATAGATTGTCGCACCTGATTGCCCGACATTATCGCGAGCCCATTTATACCCATATAAATCAGCATCCATG
TTGGAATTTAATCGCGGCCTAGAGCAAGACGTTTCCCGTTGAATATGGCTCATAACACCCCTTGTATTAC
TGTTTATGTAAGCAGACAGTTTTATTGTTCATGACCAAAATCCCTTAACGTGAGTTTTCGTTCCACTGAG
CGTCAGACCCCGTAGAAAAGATCAAAGGATCTTCTTGAGATCCTTTTTTTCTGCGCGTAATCTGCTGCTT
GCAAACAAAAAAACCACCGCTACCAGCGGTGGTTTGTTTGCCGGATCAAGAGCTACCAACTCTTTTTCCG
AAGGTAACTGGCTTCAGCAGAGCGCAGATACCAAATACTGTCCTTCTAGTGTAGCCGTAGTTAGGCCACC
ACTTCAAGAACTCTGTAGCACCGCCTACATACCTCGCTCTGCTAATCCTGTTACCAGTGGCTGCTGCCAG
TGGCGATAAGTCGTGTCTTACCGGGTTGGACTCAAGACGATAGTTACCGGATAAGGCGCAGCGGTCGGGC
TGAACGGGGGGTTCGTGCACACAGCCCAGCTTGGAGCGAACGACCTACACCGAACTGAGATACCTACAGC
GTGAGCTATGAGAAAGCGCCACGCTTCCCGAAGGGAGAAAGGCGGACAGGTATCCGGTAAGCGGCAGGGT
CGGAACAGGAGAGCGCACGAGGGAGCTTCCAGGGGGAAACGCCTGGTATCTTTATAGTCCTGTCGGGTTT
CGCCACCTCTGACTTGAGCGTCGATTTTTGTGATGCTCGTCAGGGGGGCGGAGCCTATGGAAAAACGCCA
GCAACGCGGCCTTTTTACGGTTCCTGGCCTTTTGCTGGCCTTTTGCTCACATGTTCTTTCCTGCGTTATC
CCCTGATTCTGTGGATAACCGTATTACCGCCTTTGAGTGAGCTGATACCGCTCGCCGCAGCCGAACGACC
GAGCGCAGCGAGTCAGTGAGCGAGGAAGCGGAAGAGCGCCTGATGCGGTATTTTCTCCTTACGCATCTGT
GCGGTATTTCACACCGCAATGGTGCACTCTCAGTACAATCTGCTCTGATGCCGCATAGTTAAGCCAGTAT
ACACTCCGCTATCGCTACGTGACTGGGTCATGGCTGCGCCCCGACACCCGCCAACACCCGCTGACGCGCC
CTGACGGGCTTGTCTGCTCCCGGCATCCGCTTACAGACAAGCTGTGACCGTCTCCGGGAGCTGCATGTGT
CAGAGGTTTTCACCGTCATCACCGAAACGCGCGAGGCAGCTGCGGTAAAGCTCATCAGCGTGGTCGTGAA
GCGATTCACAGATGTCTGCCTGTTCATCCGCGTCCAGCTCGTTGAGTTTCTCCAGAAGCGTTAATGTCTG
GCTTCTGATAAAGCGGGCCATGTTAAGGGCGGTTTTTTCCTGTTTGGTCACTGATGCCTCCGTGTAAGGG
GGATTTCTGTTCATGGGGGTAATGATACCGATGAAACGAGAGAGGATGCTCACGATACGGGTTACTGATG
ATGAACATGCCCGGTTACTGGAACGTTGTGAGGGTAAACAACTGGCGGTATGGATGCGGCGGGACCAGAG
AAAAATCACTCAGGGTCAATGCCAGCGCTTCGTTAATACAGATGTAGGTGTTCCACAGGGTAGCCAGCAG
CATCCTGCGATGCAGATCCGGAACATAATGGTGCAGGGCGCTGACTTCCGCGTTTCCAGACTTTACGAAA
CACGGAAACCGAAGACCATTCATGTTGTTGCTCAGGTCGCAGACGTTTTGCAGCAGCAGTCGCTTCACGT
TCGCTCGCGTATCGGTGATTCATTCTGCTAACCAGTAAGGCAACCCCGCCAGCCTAGCCGGGTCCTCAAC
GACAGGAGCACGATCATGCGCACCCGTGGGGCCGCCATGCCGGCGATAATGGCCTGCTTCTCGCCGAAAC
GTTTGGTGGCGGGACCAGTGACGAAGGCTTGAGCGAGGGCGTGCAAGATTCCGAATACCGCAAGCGACAG
GCCGATCATCGTCGCGCTCCAGCGAAAGCGGTCCTCGCCGAAAATGACCCAGAGCGCTGCCGGCACCTGT
CCTACGAGTTGCATGATAAAGAAGACAGTCATAAGTGCGGCGACGATAGTCATGCCCCGCGCCCACCGGA
AGGAGCTGACTGGGTTGAAGGCTCTCAAGGGCATCGGTCGAGATCCCGGTGCCTAATGAGTGAGCTAACT
TACATTAATTGCGTTGCGCTCACTGCCCGCTTTCCAGTCGGGAAACCTGTCGTGCCAGCTGCATTAATGA
ATCGGCCAACGCGCGGGGAGAGGCGGTTTGCGTATTGGGCGCCAGGGTGGTTTTTCTTTTCACCAGTGAG
ACGGGCAACAGCTGATTGCCCTTCACCGCCTGGCCCTGAGAGAGTTGCAGCAAGCGGTCCACGCTGGTTT
GCCCCAGCAGGCGAAAATCCTGTTTGATGGTGGTTAACGGCGGGATATAACATGAGCTGTCTTCGGTATC
GTCGTATCCCACTACCGAGATATCCGCACCAACGCGCAGCCCGGACTCGGTAATGGCGCGCATTGCGCCC
AGCGCCATCTGATCGTTGGCAACCAGCATCGCAGTGGGAACGATGCCCTCATTCAGCATTTGCATGGTTT
GTTGAAAACCGGACATGGCACTCCAGTCGCCTTCCCGTTCCGCTATCGGCTGAATTTGATTGCGAGTGAG
ATATTTATGCCAGCCAGCCAGACGCAGACGCGCCGAGACAGAACTTAATGGGCCCGCTAACAGCGCGATT
TGCTGGTGACCCAATGCGACCAGATGCTCCACGCCCAGTCGCGTACCGTCTTCATGGGAGAAAATAATAC
TGTTGATGGGTGTCTGGTCAGAGACATCAAGAAATAACGCCGGAACATTAGTGCAGGCAGCTTCCACAGC
AATGGCATCCTGGTCATCCAGCGGATAGTTAATGATCAGCCCACTGACGCGTTGCGCGAGAAGATTGTGC
ACCGCCGCTTTACAGGCTTCGACGCCGCTTCGTTCTACCATCGACACCACCACGCTGGCACCCAGTTGAT
CGGCGCGAGATTTAATCGCCGCGACAATTTGCGACGGCGCGTGCAGGGCCAGACTGGAGGTGGCAACGCC
AATCAGCAACGACTGTTTGCCCGCCAGTTGTTGTGCCACGCGGTTGGGAATGTAATTCAGCTCCGCCATC
GCCGCTTCCACTTTTTCCCGCGTTTTCGCAGAAACGTGGCTGGCCTGGTTCACCACGCGGGAAACGGTCT
GATAAGAGACACCGGCATACTCTGCGACATCGTATAACGTTACTGGTTTCACATTCACCACCCTGAATTG
ACTCTCTTCCGGGCGCTATCATGCCATACCGCGAAAGGTTTTGCGCCATTCGATGGTGTCCGGGATCTCG
ACGCTCTCCCTTATGCGACTCCTGCATTAGGAAGCAGCCCAGTAGTAGGTTGAGGCCGTTGAGCACCGCC
GCCGCAAGGAATGGTGCATGCAAGGAGATGGCGCCCAACAGTCCCCCGGCCACGGGGCCTGCCACCATAC
CCACGCCGAAACAAGCGCTCATGAGCCCGAAGTGGCGAGCCCGATCTTCCCCATCGGTGATGTCGGCGAT
ATAGGCGCCAGCAACCGCACCTGTGGCGCCGGTGATGCCGGCCACGATGCGTCCGGCGTAGAGGATCGAG
ATCTCGATCCCGCGAAATTAATACGACTCACTATAGGGGAATTGTGAGCGGATAACAATTCCCCTCTAGA
AATAATTTTGTTTAACTTTAAGAAGGAGATATACCATGGGCAGCAGCCATCATCATCATCATCACAGCAG
CGGCCTGGTGCCGCGCGGCAGCCATATGGAAGGTGAATATATTAAACTCAAAGTCATTGGACAGGATAGC
AGTGAGATTCACTTCAAAGTGAAAATGACAACACATCTCAAGAAACTCAAAGAATCATACTGTCAAAGAC
AGGGTGTTCCAATGAATTCACTCAGGTTTCTCTTTGAGGGTCAGAGAATTGCTGATAATCATACTCCAAA
AGAACTGGGAATGGAGGAAGAAGATGTGATTGAAGTCTACCAGGAACAAACCGGTGGATCCTTCGAAACG
GCAATTCCGTTTAGCCGTCGCCGTATGCCGTACTCTCTGGGCACCGATAAGCTGGAAAAAGTGGATCCGG
ACAAAATCAAGAGTAAACTGTCCGAAGACGTTGAACGTAAACTGGAAACGGATATGCGTGAACTGTATGA
CCGCCTGCTGCCGACCGAAGCGATTGAAGTTAACCGCCGTGAACTGGTCAGCAAACTGGAACGCCTGTTC
AATACCGAATGGCCGGGTCATGATATCCGTGTTCACCTGTTTGGTAGTTCCGGCAATCTGCTGTGCTCAG
ATGACTCGGATGTTGACATTTGTATCACCACGCCGTGGCGCGAACTGGAAAGCGTCTGCATGATTGCAGA
ACTGCTGGATCGTCATGGCATGGAAAAGGTGGTTTGTGTGTCATCGGCGAAGGTGCCGATTGTTAAAATC
TGGGATCCGGAACTGAAACTGGCATGCGACATGAACGTTAACAATACCCTGGCTCTGGAAAATACCCGCA
TGGTCCGTACGTATGTGAGCATTGATGACCGCGTGCGTCCGCTGGCGATGATTATCAAATACTGGACCCG
CCGTCGCGTCGTGAACGATGCAGCCTTCGGTGGCACCCTGAGCTCTTACACGTGGATCTGTATGATTATC
GCATTTCTGCAGCTGCGTGATCCGCCGGTCCTGCCGGCTCTGCATCAGCAACACGACCTGAAGCTGGTGA
AACAGGATGGTGCGCTGTCTGACTTCGCCGATGACATTCCGAAACTGCGTGGTTTTGGCGCGAAGAATAA
AGATAGTCTGGCCGTGCTGCTGTTTCAGTTTTTCCGCTTCTATGCACACGAATTTGATTATGACAAATAC
ACCCTGAGCATCCGTATGGGCACCCTGCTGACGAAGGCAGAAAAGAACTGGCAGTACCTGGTGAACAATG
CTCTGTGCGTTGAAGAACCGTTTAATGATGGTCGCAACCTGGGCAATACCGCCGACGAAACGAGCTTCCG
TGGTCTGCATATGGAACTGCGTCGCGCATTTGATCTGATTGCTGAAGGCAAACTGGAAGAATGCTGTGAA
CAGTATGTGTTTCCGAAAGAAGAAGAACGCGTTTAACTCGAGCACCACCACCACCACCACTGAGATCCGG
CTGCTAACAAAGCCCGAAAGGAAGCTG
Features (pLannotate 1.2.2; 21 found; start..end, strand, type, name):
     30..77      +  terminator     T7 terminator: transcription terminator for bacteriophage T7 RNA polymerase
    114..542     +  rep_origin     f1 ori (sequence partly withheld): f1 bacteriophage origin of replication; arrow indicates direction of (+) strand synthesis
    595..652     +  promoter       AmpR promoter (fragment): bla
    661..1476    -  CDS            KanR: aminoglycoside phosphotransferase; aph(3')-Ia; confers resistance to kanamycin in bacteria or G418 (Geneticin®) in eukaryotes
   1598..2186    +  rep_origin     ori: high-copy-number ColE1/pMB1/pBR322/pUC origin of replication
   2372..2511    -  misc_feature   bom: basis of mobility region from pBR322
   2613..2804    -  CDS            rop: Rop protein, which maintains plasmids at low copy number; rop
   2821..3201    +  CDS            YPB1_ECOLX: Protein predicted: Swiss-Prot protein existence level 4. From Escherichia coli.
   3273..3564    -  CDS            TcR (fragment): tetracycline efflux protein; tet; confers resistance to tetracycline
   3579..3600    -  protein_bind   CAP binding site: CAP binding activates transcription in the presence of cAMP. E. coli catabolite activator protein
   3613..4695    -  CDS            lacI: lac repressor; lacI; The lac repressor binds to the lac operator to inhibit transcription in E. coli. This inhibition can be relieved by adding lactose or isopropyl-β-D-thiogalactopyranoside (IPTG).
   4696..4773    -  promoter       lacI promoter: lacI
   4781..5060    -  CDS            TcR (fragment): tetracycline efflux protein; tet; confers resistance to tetracycline
   5082..5100    +  promoter       T7 promoter: promoter for bacteriophage T7 RNA polymerase
   5101..5125    +  protein_bind   lac operator: The lac repressor binds to the lac operator to inhibit transcription in E. coli. This inhibition can be relieved by adding lactose or isopropyl-β-D-thiogalactopyranoside (IPTG). lac repressor encoded by lacI
   5140..5162    +  RBS            RBS: efficient ribosome binding site from bacteriophage T7 gene 10 (Olins and Rangwala, 1989)
   5181..5197    +  CDS            capTEV™ (fragment): composite tag for in vivo biotinylation, TEV protease cleavage, and 6xHis tagging
   5208..5225    +  CDS            thrombin site: thrombin recognition and cleavage site
   5220..5471    +  CDS            SUMO1 (fragment): SUMO1_HUMAN - Also known as SMT3C, SMT3H3, UBL1. Experimental evidence at protein level: Swiss-Prot protein existence level 1. Ubiquitin-like protein that can be covalently attached to proteins as a monomer or a lysine-linked polymer. Covalent attachment via an isopeptide bond to its substrates requires prior activation by the E1 complex SAE1-SAE2 and linkage to the E2 enzyme UBE2I, and can be promoted by E3 ligases such as PIAS1-4, RANBP2 or CBX4. This post- translational modification on lysine residues of proteins plays a crucial role in a number of cellular processes such as nuclear transpo
   6576..6593    +  CDS            9xHis (fragment): 9xHis affinity tag
   6603..22      +  CDS            SET1 (fragment) (across the origin): solubility-enhancement tag derived from T7 phage gene 10B
