[The description below was written by a language model from this plasmid's Addgene catalogue record and pLannotate feature annotations shown in this document.]
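Description:
pCC25 is a pET28-based bacterial expression plasmid of about 6.6 kb, built to produce a recombinant fragment of the CutA nucleotidyltransferase from the fungus Thielavia terrestris in E. coli. The insert, TtCutA 240-603 (about 1.1 kb, presumably covering residues 240–603 and described as the NTase fragment), was introduced by ligation-independent cloning. The plasmid is selected with kanamycin through the aph(3')-Ia gene. It replicates from a ColE1/pBR322-type origin accompanied by the bom region and the rop gene, consistent with its listing as low copy. An f1 origin is also present. Short tetracycline-resistance gene fragments in the annotation are pBR322-derived backbone remnants rather than functional markers.

Expression is driven by a T7 promoter with an adjacent lac operator and the phage T7 gene 10 ribosome binding site, and transcription ends at the T7 terminator. The plasmid also carries lacI, so the cassette stays repressed until IPTG is added in a host that supplies T7 RNA polymerase. The open reading frame starts with an N-terminal 6xHis tag (which the automated annotation picks up as a partial composite-tag match), followed by a thrombin cleavage site and a SUMO domain fused to the CutA fragment. The His tag allows metal-affinity purification, and SUMO fusions are commonly used to improve solubility. The CutA coding region itself is not annotated in the feature table, but it corresponds to the gap between the SUMO segment and a downstream vector-derived His-tag sequence. The record does not state whether that downstream tag is translated. According to the associated publication, the purified enzyme is used for RNA 3'-end labelling by CutA-mediated CC-tailing.
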