Addgene plasmid #177319: pCC25
Purpose: Expression plasmid for production of recombinant T. terrestris CutA NTase fragment in E. coli
Depositing lab: Rafal Tomecki. Depositing organization: Polish Academy of Sciences, Institute of Biochemistry and Biophysics. Publication: Reproducible and efficient new method of RNA 3'-end labelling by CutA nucleotidyltransferase-mediated CC-tailing. Tomecki R, Kobylecki K, Drazkowska K, Hyjek-Skladanowska M, Dziembowski A. RNA Biol. 2021 Nov 12;18(sup2):623-639. doi: 10.1080/15476286.2021.1999104. Epub 2021 Nov 12. PubMed 34766865.
Backbone
  Vector backbone: pET28
  Backbone size w/o insert (bp): 5539
  Total vector size (bp): 6634
  Vector type: Bacterial Expression
Growth in bacteria
  Bacterial resistance: Kanamycin, 50 μg/mL
  Growth temperature: 37°C
  Growth strain: DH5alpha
  Copy number: Low Copy
Gene/Insert
  Gene/Insert name: TtCutA 240-603
  Species: Thielavia terrestris
  Insert size (bp): 1095
  Promoter: T7
  Tag / fusion protein: 6xHis-SUMOTag (N terminal on insert)
  Cloning method: Ligation Independent Cloning
  Sequencing primers: 5′ T7; 3′ T7terminator
Terms and licenses: Academic/Nonprofit Terms; Industry Terms: Not Available to Industry
How to cite: pCC25 was a gift from Rafal Tomecki (Addgene plasmid # 177319 ; http://n2t.net/addgene:177319 ; RRID:Addgene_177319)
